Addgene plasmid #48981: pAW8ENdeI-8XDSR
Purpose: (Empty Backbone) for Cre-lox cassette exchange of untagged gene sequences together with 8 copies of the core DSR motif into the S. pombe urg1 locus
Depositing lab: Tony Carr. Depositing organization: University of Sussex. Publication: Optimisation of the Schizosaccharomyces pombe urg1 Expression System. Watson AT, Daigaku Y, Mohebi S, Etheridge TJ, Chahwan C, Murray JM, Carr AM. PLoS One. 2013 Dec 20;8(12):e83800. doi: 10.1371/journal.pone.0083800. PubMed 24376751.
Backbone
  Vector backbone: pUC
  Vector type: Cre/Lox
  Selectable markers: LEU2
Growth in bacteria
  Bacterial resistance: Ampicillin, 100 μg/mL
  Growth temperature: 37°C
  Growth strain: DH5alpha
  Copy number: High Copy
Gene/Insert
  Cloning method: Restriction Enzyme
Terms and licenses: Academic/Nonprofit Terms; Industry Terms: Not Available to Industry
Depositor comments: This plasmid contains a wild-type loxP site and a mutant loxP site termed loxM3. Addgene's mapping software can not differentiate between the two sites and identifies the loxM3 site as loxP. The locations of the loxP and loxM3 sites are: loxP = 3859-3892 loxM3 = 4074-4107
How to cite: pAW8ENdeI-8XDSR was a gift from Tony Carr (Addgene plasmid # 48981 ; http://n2t.net/addgene:48981 ; RRID:Addgene_48981)
