[The description below was written by a language model from this plasmid's Addgene catalogue record and pLannotate feature annotations shown in this document.]
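Description:
pAW8ENdeI-8XDSR is an empty-backbone Cre/lox cassette-exchange vector for the fission yeast Schizosaccharomyces pombe, built on a pUC-type plasmid. In E. coli it is maintained at high copy from the ColE1/pUC origin and selected with ampicillin through the β-lactamase gene. In S. pombe it replicates episomally through the ars1 autonomously replicating sequence and is selected with the S. cerevisiae LEU2 marker, which is expressed from its own promoter. Several short annotated fragments (rop, bom, lacI, lacZα, NFS1, hus5, calmodulin) appear to be backbone remnants or incidental matches rather than functional parts.

The working region is a small exchange cassette bounded by a wild-type loxP site and a heterospecific mutant site, loxM3. The depositor notes that loxM3 lies about 200 bp downstream of loxP, and the automated feature table does not annotate it. A short fragment of the uracil-inducible urg1 promoter sits just after loxP. According to the record, the cassette also carries eight copies of the core DSR motif, although these are not annotated in the feature table. The name suggests an NdeI cloning site, and the listed cloning method is restriction enzyme, with genes inserted in untagged form.

The plasmid also encodes Cre recombinase under the thiamine-repressible nmt1 promoter. Cre expressed from the plasmid can therefore swap the loxP–loxM3 interval into a matching pair of sites. Because the two lox variants are incompatible with each other, the exchange is directional and simple excision is avoided. The stated purpose is to place untagged gene sequences together with the 8×DSR element at the urg1 locus, as part of an optimised urg1 expression system.
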