Features (pLannotate 1.2.2; 22 found; start..end, strand, type, name):
    103..243     -  CDS            NFS1 (fragment): NFS1_YEAST - Also known as SPL1 From Saccharomyces cerevisiae (strain ATCC 204508 / S288c) (Baker's yeast).
    349..414     -  CDS            hus5 (fragment): UBC9_SCHPO - Also known as ubc9. Experimental evidence at protein level: Swiss-Prot protein existence level 1. Catalyzes the covalent attachment of ubiquitin-like protein SUMO/Smt3 to other proteins. Required for efficient recovery from DNA damage or S-phase arrest and normal mitosis. This may be as part of a checkpoint independent recovery process. From Schizosaccharomyces pombe (strain 972 / ATCC 24843) (Fission yeast).
    575..1354    +  rep_origin     ars1: Schizosaccharomyces pombe autonomously replicating sequence ars1
   1433..1482    -  misc_feature   bom (fragment): basis of mobility region from pBR322
   1584..1619    -  CDS            rop (fragment): Rop protein, which maintains plasmids at low copy number; rop
   1714..1818    +  promoter       AmpR promoter: bla
   1819..2679    +  CDS            AmpR: β-lactamase; bla; confers resistance to ampicillin, carbenicillin, and related antibiotics
   2850..3438    +  rep_origin     ori: high-copy-number ColE1/pMB1/pBR322/pUC origin of replication
   3621..3713    +  CDS            lacI (fragment): lac repressor; lacI; The lac repressor binds to the lac operator to inhibit transcription in E. coli. This inhibition can be relieved by adding lactose or isopropyl-β-D-thiogalactopyranoside (IPTG).
   3726..3747    +  protein_bind   CAP binding site: CAP binding activates transcription in the presence of cAMP. E. coli catabolite activator protein
   3762..3792    +  promoter       lac promoter: promoter for the E. coli lac operon
   3800..3816    +  protein_bind   lac operator: The lac repressor binds to the lac operator to inhibit transcription in E. coli. This inhibition can be relieved by adding lactose or isopropyl-β-D-thiogalactopyranoside (IPTG). lac repressor encoded by lacI
   3859..3892    +  protein_bind   loxP: Cre-mediated recombination occurs in the 8-bp core sequence (GCATACAT). Cre recombinase
   3899..3935    +  promoter       urg1 promoter (fragment): urg1 promoter from Schizosaccharomyces pombe, conferring rapid uracil-induced expression
   4110..4267    +  CDS            lacZα (fragment): LacZα fragment of β-galactosidase; lacZ fragment
   4273..4324    -  misc_feature   bom (fragment): basis of mobility region from pBR322
   4335..4351    +  CDS            calmodulin (fragment): calcium-binding protein
   4899..5891    -  CDS            Cre: site-specific recombinase Cre is a site-specific recombinase from bacteriophage P1. Recombination occurs at loxP sequences.
   5941..5979    -  CDS            Cre (fragment): site-specific recombinase Cre is a site-specific recombinase from bacteriophage P1. Recombination occurs at loxP sequences.
   5982..6587    -  promoter       nmt1 promoter (fragment): wild-type nmt1 promoter from Schizosaccharomyces pombe, conferring strong thiamine-repressible expression
   6605..6994    +  promoter       LEU2 promoter: S. cerevisiae LEU2
   7025..8116    +  CDS            LEU2: LEU3_YEAST - Experimental evidence at protein level: Swiss-Prot protein existence level 1. Catalyzes the oxidation of 3-carboxy-2-hydroxy-4- methylpentanoate (3-isopropylmalate) to 3-carboxy-4-methyl-2- oxopentanoate. The product decarboxylates to 4-methyl-2 oxopentanoate. From Saccharomyces cerevisiae (strain ATCC 204508 / S288c) (Baker's yeast).
>Addgene plasmid #48981 | pAW8ENdeI-8XDSR | depositor full sequence | sequence record 71722 | pAW8ENdeI-8XDSR sequence 8376 bps
CAAAAAGTTAGGTGTAACAGAAAATCATGAAACTATGATTTCTAATTTATATATTGGAGGATTTTCTCTA
AAAAAAAAAATACAACAAATAAAAAACACTCAATGACCTGACCATTTGATGGAGTTTAAGTCAATACCTT
CTTGAACCATTTCCCATAATGGTGAAAGTTCCCTCAAGAATTTTACTCTGTCAGAAACGGCCTTAACGAC
GTAGTCGATCCGGACGATGGCCAACCTTCCAATTCATTAAATCGAGTCCTCCATCAGATGATTTACAAGG
TTTTGCATAGAATCCCTAAGTAAGAGAAGTTGTTAGTGATTTCTTCAAGTTTACTAAAATTTACATACAA
ATGGATGATCTCTTCTCCATTGTTTCCTTTCTTCTTGCAAACGCGTTTTACAAAGAGATGACATGCTATT
TTCTGATTATTTTTTTCTATAGTTTTCTATTTTGTACGTCCTTGGGAGTCCGAAATGTAAAATCGGGGTA
TGGTTAGTAGCGGCAGCGTTCATTATGGTATATAAAAGATAAAAAGTAGGGGCAAGCGAGACAGAATGGG
ATACAAGGGCATCGTCTATAATTATAGCTAAAAATTGTATTTTAATTTGTATTTTTTGTAATTTTATTTC
TCATTGTTTTACTTAAAATGAATGCGAATTAGAGAAAACTTCAACGAAATGTCAAAATAAGCTCAGCAAA
ATATACAATTTTAGGGAAAGCGATCAGCAACTTATTCTCCGGTGTAGATTCTTTTTCTTCATAAATTCCA
ACAATGTAACTGCCAATTGATTTTTCTCTAGATGCTAATAAATTGAAACTAATGAATATAATAACACAGG
TTTTGATAAATTGTAAACTCTTACTCAAAAAAAGAATGTTAAAACTAATTTAACCTTTTTATAAAGGCTC
ATGGCGTTAAAGAGGATAGTAAAAATTCTACAATTTTTTAATTTAATGTCACAATTGTCTTGCGAATATA
ATTCTATTAATTTTCGCTAACTGCTGTTTTAGTACTATTACTTTCAATATGCCTTATATGCAACTTTAAT
TCATGAAGAATGCAATATTTTTGCAATCTTTCTTGTACTGAGCGCTTTTTATCATTTAGTACTCATTATT
TAATTTTTCAGTAAAGGGCAATAAATAAATTTGTAGAAGATGCAATGTAATCTCCTCTATCCTTTTGCTC
ATGTTTATGAGTATACCTAGTCTAGAAAGGCTTGTATTTAAAATATTATTCAATAAAAATTCACAATTTT
TACGACATGTGCTACCATTCACTTAACTTCCTGATTATAAAATTGGTTCGTTTATACTAATTACTTAAGT
ACCTTTAACTAAACAAAATGCCTATATATATATTAATTTACAATGAGTGTCAGATAAGTCACTATGTCCG
AGTGGTTAAGGAGTTAGACTCGCCATCGATGGTATGGTGCACTCTCAGTACAATCTGCTCTGATGCCGCA
TAGTTAAGCCAGCCCCGACACCCGCCAACACCCGCTGACGCGCCCTGACGGGCTTGTCTGCTCCCGGCAT
CCGCTTACAGACAAGCTGTGACCGTCTCCGGGAGCTGCATGTGTCAGAGGTTTTCACCGTCATCACCGAA
ACGCGCGAGACGAAAGGGCCTCGTGATACGCCTATTTTTATAGGTTAATGTCATGATAATAATGGTTTCT
TAGACGTCAGGTGGCACTTTTCGGGGAAATGTGCGCGGAACCCCTATTTGTTTATTTTTCTAAATACATT
CAAATATGTATCCGCTCATGAGACAATAACCCTGATAAATGCTTCAATAATATTGAAAAAGGAAGAGTAT
GAGTATTCAACATTTCCGTGTCGCCCTTATTCCCTTTTTTGCGGCATTTTGCCTTCCTGTTTTTGCTCAC
CCAGAAACGCTGGTGAAAGTAAAAGATGCTGAAGATCAGTTGGGTGCACGAGTGGGTTACATCGAACTGG
ATCTCAACAGCGGTAAGATCCTTGAGAGTTTTCGCCCCGAAGAACGTTTTCCAATGATGAGCACTTTTAA
AGTTCTGCTATGTGGCGCGGTATTATCCCGTATTGACGCCGGGCAAGAGCAACTCGGTCGCCGCATACAC
TATTCTCAGAATGACTTGGTTGAGTACTCACCAGTCACAGAAAAGCATCTTACGGATGGCATGACAGTAA
GAGAATTATGCAGTGCTGCCATAACCATGAGTGATAACACTGCGGCCAACTTACTTCTGACAACGATCGG
AGGACCGAAGGAGCTAACCGCTTTTTTGCACAACATGGGGGATCATGTAACTCGCCTTGATCGTTGGGAA
CCGGAGCTGAATGAAGCCATACCAAACGACGAGCGTGACACCACGATGCCTGTAGCAATGGCAACAACGT
TGCGCAAACTATTAACTGGCGAACTACTTACTCTAGCTTCCCGGCAACAATTAATAGACTGGATGGAGGC
GGATAAAGTTGCAGGACCACTTCTGCGCTCGGCCCTTCCGGCTGGCTGGTTTATTGCTGATAAATCTGGA
GCCGGTGAGCGTGGGTCTCGCGGTATCATTGCAGCACTGGGGCCAGATGGTAAGCCCTCCCGTATCGTAG
TTATCTACACGACGGGGAGTCAGGCCACTATGGATGAACGAAATAGACAGATCGCTGAGATAGGTGCCTC
ACTGATTAAGCATTGGTAACTGTCAGACCAAGTTTACTCATATATACTTTAGATTGATTTAAAACTTCAT
TTTTAATTTAAAAGGATCTAGGTGAAGATCCTTTTTGATAATCTCATGACCAAAATCCCTTAACGTGAGT
TTTCGTTCCACTGAGCGTCAGACCCCGTAGAAAAGATCAAAGGATCTTCTTGAGATCCTTTTTTTCTGCG
CGTAATCTGCTGCTTGCAAACAAAAAAACCACCGCTACCAGCGGTGGTTTGTTTGCCGGATCAAGAGCTA
CCAACTCTTTTTCCGAAGGTAACTGGCTTCAGCAGAGCGCAGATACCAAATACTGTTCTTCTAGTGTAGC
CGTAGTTAGGCCACCACTTCAAGAACTCTGTAGCACCGCCTACATACCTCGCTCTGCTAATCCTGTTACC
AGTGGCTGCTGCCAGTGGCGATAAGTCGTGTCTTACCGGGTTGGACTCAAGACGATAGTTACCGGATAAG
GCGCAGCGGTCGGGCTGAACGGGGGGTTCGTGCACACAGCCCAGCTTGGAGCGAACGACCTACACCGAAC
TGAGATACCTACAGCGTGAGCTATGAGAAAGCGCCACGCTTCCCGAAGGGAGAAAGGCGGACAGGTATCC
GGTAAGCGGCAGGGTCGGAACAGGAGAGCGCACGAGGGAGCTTCCAGGGGGAAACGCCTGGTATCTTTAT
AGTCCTGTCGGGTTTCGCCACCTCTGACTTGAGCGTCGATTTTTGTGATGCTCGTCAGGGGGGCGGAGCC
TATGGAAAAACGCCAGCAACGCGGCCTTTTTACGGTTCCTGGCCTTTTGCTGGCCTTTTGCTCACATGTT
CTTTCCTGCGTTATCCCCTGATTCTGTGGATAACCGTATTACCGCCTTTGAGTGAGCTGATACCGCTCGC
CGCAGCCGAACGACCGAGCGCAGCGAGTCAGTGAGCGAGGAAGCGGAAGAGCGCCCAATACGCAAACCGC
CTCTCCCCGCGCGTTGGCCGATTCATTAATGCAGCTGGCACGACAGGTTTCCCGACTGGAAAGCGGGCAG
TGAGCGCAACGCAATTAATGTGAGTTAGCTCACTCATTAGGCACCCCAGGCTTTACACTTTATGCTTCCG
GCTCGTATGTTGTGTGGAATTGTGAGCGGATAACAATTTCACACAGGAAACAGCTATGACCATGATTACG
CCAAGCTTATAACTTCGTATAGCATACATTATACGAAGTTATTGCTAGCCGTTTTCTTCAATTACTAAAT
TAGAACTAATTCAATCATATGCTGGCATGCGGAGAGCTCGGAGTCGACGAGACTAGTTTAAACTCCGTAT
TAAACCCATTCTTAAACAGAACTTTAAACGGCAGGTTAAACGTAATGTTAAACAGGTGCTTAAACTTTAT
GTTAAACCCCGGGATAACTTCGTATATGGTATTATATACGAAGTTATGAATTCACTGGCCGTCGTTTTAC
AACGTCGTGACTGGGAAAACCCTGGCGTTACCCAACTTAATCGCCTTGCAGCACATCCCCCTTTCGCCAG
CTGGCGTAATAGCGAAGAGGCCCGCACCGATCGCCCTTCCCAACAGTTGCGCAGCCTGAATGGCGAATGG
CGCCTGATGCGGTATTTTCTCCTTACGCATCTGTGCGGTATTTCACACCGCATACCATCGTCCGGATCAA
TGAAGTAGATGAGTTTACTACCTGTATATACTTTTTTTTTTGTCAAAGTCACTTTTATGGCATTTCCATG
TTGAAGGATTAGCCACAGCACTAAATTTTCAGCGTATGATTGCTTTTAAATATTTAATTTTCATCGTTTT
TTAATTAATATTCAAAACGATTTAATGCCTTCTACATCTGAAGTCAAGCTCATAGACTCGGGTTGGGTAG
CTAAAACTACATCTAACACGAAGGGGTATAGCCTTCTTAAAGTATACTCATGTATAAACGTTTTGGGTTC
ATATTTTTGGGCCACGTGGTTTATAAAAATTCTTAACTACACCACTCGGTATCCCGCACCCGTCTACGTT
TCTACGATTTCGAGCTAATATTGAGTAAAGTGATTAGCAAAAAAAATAAAAGTACTCGTTGTCGGAGATC
AAGAATTTTTCTATTATCTCATCTAAACCACTTTCTAAAAGCGAAAAACAAAATCGTAATATGCAGCTTG
AATGGGCTTCCATAGTTTGAAAGAAAAACCCTAGCAGTACTGGCAAGGGAGACATTCCTTTTACCTGGCT
AATCGCCATCTTCCAGCAGGCGCACCATTGCCCCTGTTTCACTATCCAGGTTACGGATATAGTTCATGAC
AATATTTACATTGGTCCAGCCACCAGCTTGCATGATCTCCGGTATTGAAACTCCAGCGCGGGCCATATCT
CGCGCGGCTCCGACACGGGCACTGTGTCCAGACCAGGCCAGGTATCTCTGACCAGAGTCATCCTTAGCGC
CGTAAATCAATCGATGAGTTGCTTCAAAAATCCCTTCCAGGGCGCGAGTTGATAGCTGGCTGGTGGCAGA
TGGCGCGGCAACACCATTTTTTCTGACCCGGCAAAACAGGTAGTTATTCGGATCATCAGCTACACCAGAG
ACGGAAATCCATCGCTCGACCAGTTTAGTTACCCCCAGGCTAAGTGCCTTCTCTACACCTGCGGTGCTAA
CCAGCGTTTTCGTTCTGCCAATATGGATTAACATTCTCCCACCGTCAGTACGTGAGATATCTTTAACCCT
GATCCTGGCAATTTCGGCTATACGTAACAGGGTGTTATAAGCAATCCCCAGAAATGCCAGATTACGTATA
TCCTGGCAGCGATCGCTATTTTCCATGAGTGAACGAACCTGGTCGAAATCAGTGCGTTCGAACGCTAGAG
CCTGTTTTGCACGTTCACCGGCATCAACGTTTTCTTTTCGGATCCGCCGCATAACCAGTGAAACAGCATT
GCTGTCACTTGGTCGTGGCAGCCCGGACCGACGATGAAGCATGTTTAGCTGGCCCAAATGTTGCTGGATA
GTTTTTACTGCCAGACCGCGCGCCTGAAGATATAGAAGATAATCGCGAACATCTTCAGGTTCTGCGGGAA
ACCATTTCCGGTTATTCAACTTGCACCATGCCGCCCACGACCGGCAAACGGACAGAAGCATTTTCCAGGT
ATGCTCAGAAAACGCCTGGCGATCCCTGAACATGTCCATCAGGTTCTTGCGAACCTCATCACTCGTTGCA
TCGACCGGTAACTTTTAGATTAACATTTGTTTAAATATGAAATTAGGCAATGTAACATACTGCAGGCAAA
TTTTGGTGTACGGTAAGTAAATTGGACATAAGATTTAACAAAGCGACTATAAGTCAGAAAGTGAGAATGA
GATTGAAATAATTAATTCAACTTATTCAATTGATGATATGCCAGGATTCCTCTTCCTTTATCTTCAATGT
TTCGATTAACAGGTCCATTATCCGGTTTTTAGTTTCGCTGCACATTGCCGAATGACAATCGGATTCCTTT
AAGCTATGCTTTTGCCCTGTTTTCTCTCCCCAGTAATCGTTGGGTGACTGAACCATCCAGTAGCCGAGAG
TTACGTTTTTCCTGATTTAATAAATATCCATATCTATTTGTCTCGTGGTGTTTTACAGCAACTAACCGAA
ATTACTATTTTGCATCATCCAACCATAAAGAGACAACAATAATTCTAGAAAACATATAACAAGTGTTTTT
TTCTATTTACGTCTCATACGCAAAGTCCACTTTACCATGTTTTGGAAACTTGTACCCAACCATTCATTTT
TCGATTTTGTAATGAGGCTCTTTTCTTCTAACAATCATTGAGGTCATTATCATGTGTCCTCACCTATTGT
TTAAATTGAGGCTTGCGCTATTCCCAAAATTGTGGGTATTATTTTCATATATCAGTATCTGCAATTTCGG
TTCAACTCCGGAAGCTCGGTACCCAACTGTGGGAATACTCAGGTATCGTAAGATGCAAGAGTTCGAATCT
CTTAGCAACCATTATTTTTTTTCTCTCAACATAACGAGAACACACAGGGGCGCTATCGCACAGAATCAAA
TTCGATGACTGGAAATTTTTTGTTAATTTCAGAGGTCGCCTGACGCATATACCTTTTTCAACTGAAAAAT
TGGGAGAAAAAGGAAAGGTGAGAGCGCCGGAACCGGCTTTTCATATAGAATAGAGAAGCGTTCATGACTA
AATGCTTGCATCACAATACTTGAAGTTGACAATATTATTTAAGGACCTATTGTTTTTTCCAATAGGTGGT
TAGCAATCGTCTTACTTTCTAACTTTTCTTACCTTTTACATTTCAGCAATATATATATATATATATATAT
ATATTTCAAGGATATACCATTGTAATGTCTGCCCCTAAGAAGATCGTCGTTTTGCCAGGTGACCACGTTG
GTCAAGAAATCACAGCCGAAGCCATTAAGGTTCTTAAAGCTATTTCTGATGTTCGTTCCAATGTCAAGTT
CGATTTCGAAAATCATTTAATTGGTGGTGCTGCTATCGATGCTACAGGTGTTCCACTTCCAGATGAGGCG
CTGGAAGCCTCCAAGAAGGCTGATGCCGTTTTGTTAGGTGCTGTGGGTGGTCCTAAATGGGGTACCGGTA
GTGTTAGACCTGAACAAGGTTTACTAAAAATCCGTAAAGAACTTCAATTGTACGCCAACTTAAGACCATG
TAACTTTGCATCCGACTCTCTTTTAGACTTATCTCCAATCAAGCCACAATTTGCTAAAGGTACTGACTTC
GTTGTTGTTAGAGAATTAGTGGGAGGTATTTACTTTGGTAAGAGAAAGGAAGACGATGGTGATGGTGTCG
CTTGGGATAGTGAACAATACACCGTTCCAGAAGTGCAAAGAATCACAAGAATGGCCGCTTTCATGGCCCT
ACAACATGAGCCACCATTGCCTATTTGGTCCTTGGATAAAGCTAATGTTTTGGCCTCTTCAAGATTATGG
AGAAAAACTGTGGAGGAAACCATCAAGAACGAATTTCCTACATTGAAAGTTCAACATCAATTGATTGATT
CTGCCGCCATGATCCTAGTTAAGAACCCAACCCACCTAAATGGTATTATAATCACCAGCAACATGTTTGG
TGATATCATCTCCGATGAAGCCTCCGTTATCCCAGGCTCCTTGGGTTTGTTGCCATCTGCGTCCTTGGCC
TCTTTGCCAGACAAGAACACCGCATTTGGTTTGTACGAACCATGCCACGGTTCCGCTCCAGATTTGCCAA
AGAATAAGGTCAACCCTATCGCCACTATCTTGTCTGCTGCAATGATGTTGAAATTGTCATTGAACTTGCC
TGAAGAAGGTAAAGCCATTGAAGATGCAGTTAAAAAGGTTTTGGATGCAGGTATCAGAACTGGTGATTTA
GGTGGTTCCAACAGTACCACCGAAGTCGGTGATGCTGTCGCCGAAGAAGTTAAGAAAATCCTTGCTTAAA
AAGATTCTCTTTTTTTGTGATATTTGTACATAAACTTTATAAATGAAATTCATAATAGAAACGACACGAA
ATTACAAAATGGAATATGTTCATAGGGTAGACGAAACTATATACGCAATCTACATACATTTATCAAGAAG
GAGAAAAAGGAGGATGTAAAGGAATACAGGTAAGCAAATTGATACTAATGGCTCAACGTGATAAGGAAAA
AGAATTGCACTTTAACATTAATATTGACAAGGAGGAGGGCATCACA
