>Addgene plasmid #48981 | pAW8ENdeI-8XDSR | addgene partial sequence | sequence record 76757 | ColEterm 5'-agctgataccgctcgccgcagccgaacg-3'
AGCGCCCAATACGCAAACCGCCTCTCCCCGCGCGTTGGCCGATTCATTAATGCAGCTGGCACGACAGGTT
TCCCGACTGGAAAGCGGGCAGTGAGCGCAACGCAATTAATGTGAGTTAGCTCACTCATTAGGCACCCCAG
GCTTTACACTTTATGCTTCCGGCTCGTATGTTGTGTGGAATTGTGAGCGGATAACAATTTCACACAGGAA
ACAGCTATGACCATGATTACGCCAAGCTTATAACTTCGTATAGCATACATTATACGAAGTTATTGCTAGC
CGTTTTCTTCAATTACTAAATTAGAACTAATTCAATCATATGCTGGCATGCGGAGAGCTCGGAGTCGACG
AGACTAGTTTAAACTCCGTATTAAACCCATTCTTAAACAGAACTTTAAACGGCAGGTTAAACGTAATGTT
AAACAGGTGCTTAAACTTTATGTTAAACCCCGGGATAACTTCGTATATGGTATTATATACGAAGTTATGA
ATTCACTGGCCGTCGTTTTACAACGTCGTGACTGGGAAAACCCTGGCGTTACCCAACTTAATCGCCTTGC
AGCACATCCCCCTTTCGCCAGCTGGCGTAATAGCGAAGAGGCCCGCACCGATCGCCCTTCCCAACAGTTG
CGCAGCCTGAATGGCGAATGGCGCCTGATGCGGTATTTTCTCCTTACGCATCTGTGCGGTATTTCACACC
GCATACCATCGTCCGGATCAATGAAGTAGATGAGTTTACTACCTGTATATACTTTTTTTTTT
